>Addgene plasmid #41203 | TAL3029 | depositor partial sequence | sequence record 54842 | TAL3029 sequence 2430 bps
TCTAGAGCTAGCACCATGGACTACAAAGACCATGACGGTGATTATAAAGATCATGACATCGATTACAAGG
ATGACGATGACAAGATGGCCCCCAAGAAGAAGAGGAAGGTGGGCATTCACCGCGGGGTACCTATGGTGGA
CTTGAGGACACTCGGTTATTCGCAACAGCAACAGGAGAAAATCAAGCCTAAGGTCAGGAGCACCGTCGCG
CAACACCACGAGGCGCTTGTGGGGCATGGCTTCACTCATGCGCATATTGTCGCGCTTTCACAGCACCCTG
CGGCGCTTGGGACGGTGGCTGTCAAATACCAAGATATGATTGCGGCCCTGCCCGAAGCCACGCACGAGGC
AATTGTAGGGGTCGGTAAACAGTGGTCGGGAGCGCGAGCACTTGAGGCGCTGCTGACTGTGGCGGGTGAG
CTTAGGGGGCCTCCGCTCCAGCTCGACACCGGGCAGCTGCTGAAGATCGCGAAGAGAGGGGGAGTAACAG
CGGTAGAGGCAGTGCACGCCTGGCGCAATGCGCTCACCGGGGCCCCCTTGAACCTGACCCCAGACCAGGT
AGTCGCAATCGCGTCAAACGGAGGGGGAAAGCAAGCCCTGGAAACCGTGCAAAGGTTGTTGCCGGTCCTT
TGTCAAGACCACGGCCTTACACCGGAGCAAGTCGTGGCCATTGCAAATAATAACGGTGGCAAACAGGCTC
TTGAGACGGTTCAGAGACTTCTCCCAGTTCTCTGTCAAGCCCACGGGCTGACTCCCGATCAAGTTGTAGC
GATTGCGAATAACAATGGAGGGAAACAAGCATTGGAGACTGTCCAACGGCTCCTTCCCGTGTTGTGTCAA
GCCCACGGTTTGACGCCTGCACAAGTGGTCGCCATCGCCAGCCATGATGGCGGTAAGCAGGCGCTGGAAA
CAGTACAGCGCCTGCTGCCTGTACTGTGCCAGGATCATGGACTGACCCCAGACCAGGTAGTCGCAATCGC
GTCACATGACGGGGGAAAGCAAGCCCTGGAAACCGTGCAAAGGTTGTTGCCGGTCCTTTGTCAAGACCAC
GGCCTTACACCGGAGCAAGTCGTGGCCATTGCAAGCAACATCGGTGGCAAACAGGCTCTTGAGACGGTTC
AGAGACTTCTCCCAGTTCTCTGTCAAGCCCACGGGCTGACTCCCGATCAAGTTGTAGCGATTGCGTCGCA
TGACGGAGGGAAACAAGCATTGGAGACTGTCCAACGGCTCCTTCCCGTGTTGTGTCAAGCCCACGGTTTG
ACGCCTGCACAAGTGGTCGCCATCGCCTCCAATATTGGCGGTAAGCAGGCGCTGGAAACAGTACAGCGCC
TGCTGCCTGTACTGTGCCAGGATCATGGACTGACCCCAGACCAGGTAGTCGCAATCGCGTCAAACGGAGG
GGGAAAGCAAGCCCTGGAAACCGTGCAAAGGTTGTTGCCGGTCCTTTGTCAAGACCACGGCCTTACACCG
GAGCAAGTCGTGGCCATTGCATCCCACGACGGTGGCAAACAGGCTCTTGAGACGGTTCAGAGACTTCTCC
CAGTTCTCTGTCAAGCCCACGGGCTGACTCCCGATCAAGTTGTAGCGATTGCGTCCAACGGTGGAGGGAA
ACAAGCATTGGAGACTGTCCAACGGCTCCTTCCCGTGTTGTGTCAAGCCCACGGTTTGACGCCTGCACAA
GTGGTCGCCATCGCCTCGAATGGCGGCGGTAAGCAGGCGCTGGAAACAGTACAGCGCCTGCTGCCTGTAC
TGTGCCAGGATCATGGACTGACCCCAGACCAGGTAGTCGCAATCGCGTCACATGACGGGGGAAAGCAAGC
CCTGGAAACCGTGCAAAGGTTGTTGCCGGTCCTTTGTCAAGACCACGGCCTTACACCGGAGCAAGTCGTG
GCCATTGCAAATAATAACGGTGGCAAACAGGCTCTTGAGACGGTTCAGAGACTTCTCCCAGTTCTCTGTC
AAGCCCACGGGCTGACTCCCGATCAAGTTGTAGCGATTGCGTCCAACGGTGGAGGGAAACAAGCATTGGA
GACTGTCCAACGGCTCCTTCCCGTGTTGTGTCAAGCCCACGGTTTGACGCCTGCACAAGTGGTCGCCATC
GCCTCGAATGGCGGCGGTAAGCAGGCGCTGGAAACAGTACAGCGCCTGCTGCCTGTACTGTGCCAGGATC
ATGGACTGACACCCGAACAGGTGGTCGCCATTGCTTCCCACGACGGAGGACGGCCAGCCTTGGAGTCCAT
CGTAGCCCAATTGTCCAGGCCCGATCCCGCGTTGGCTGCGTTAACGAATGACCATCTGGTGGCGTTGGCA
TGTCTTGGTGGACGACCCGCGCTCGATGCAGTCAAAAAGGGTCTGCCTCATGCTCCCGCATTGATCAAAA
GAACCAACCGGCGGATTCCCGAGAGAACTTCCCATCGAGTCGCGGGATCC
