>Addgene plasmid #41203 | TAL3029 | addgene partial sequence | sequence record 56632 | JDS-TALEN-F 5'-TAGGGGTCGGTAAACAGTGG-3'
TGTGGCGGGTGAGCTTAGGGGGCCTCCGCTCCAGCTCGACACCGGGCAGCTGCTGAAGATCGCGAAGAGA
GGGGGAGTAACAGCGGTAGAGGCAGTGCACGCCTGGCGCAATGCGCTCACCGGGGCCCCCTTGAACCTGA
CCCCAGACCAGGTAGTCGCAATCGCGTCAAACGGAGGGGGAAAGCAAGCCCTGGAAACCGTGCAAAGGTT
GTTGCCGGTCCTTTGTCAAGACCACGGCCTTACACCGGAGCAAGTCGTGGCCATTGCAAATAATAACGGT
GGCAAACAGGCTCTTGAGACGGTTCAGAGACTTCTCCCAGTTCTCTGTCAAGCCCACGGGCTGACTCCCG
ATCAAGTTGTAGCGATTGCGAATAACAATGGAGGGAAACAAGCATTGGAGACTGTCCAACGGCTCCTTCC
CGTGTTGTGTCAAGCCCACGGTTTGACGCCTGCACAAGTGGTCGCCATCGCCAGCCATGATGGCGGTAAG
CAGGCGCTGGAAACAGTACAGCGCCTGCTGCCTGTACTGTGCCAGGATCATGGACTGACCCCAGACCAGG
TAGTCGCAATCGCGTCACATGACGGGGGAAAGCAAGCCCTGGAAACCGTGCAAAGGTTGTTGCCGGTCCT
TTGTCAAGACCACGGCCTTACACCGGAGCAAGTCGTGGCCATTGCAAGCAACATCGGTGGCAAACAGGCT
CTTGAGACGGTTCAGAGACTTCTCCCAGTTCTCTGTCAAGCCCACGGGCTGACTCCCGATCAAGTTGTAG
CGATTGCGTCGCATGACGGAGGGAAACAAGCATTGGAGACTGTCCAACGGCTCCTTCCCGTGTTGTGTCA
AGCCCACGGTTTGACGCCTGCACAAGTGGTCGCCATCGCCTCCAATATTGGC
