[The description below was written by a language model from this plasmid's Addgene catalogue record.]
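Description:
TAL3029 is a TALEN expression plasmid built on the JDS71 backbone, a roughly 6.4 kb mammalian expression vector that also carries a T7 promoter. It is maintained in E. coli as a high-copy plasmid under ampicillin selection. The record lists no origin of replication and includes no feature table, so the finer layout of the vector cannot be described from the information given.

The insert, about 1.6 kb, is named ZebrafishCommunity-avpr1b-Right and encodes an engineered TAL effector repeat array designed to recognise a specific 18-nucleotide site in the zebrafish (D. rerio) avpr1b gene. It was cloned by restriction enzyme methods that destroyed both junction sites. This placed it in frame with backbone-encoded elements: an N-terminal 3X FLAG epitope tag for detection and a C-terminal wild-type FokI nuclease domain. The resulting fusion is the "right" half of a TALEN pair. FokI cleaves only as a dimer, so this monomer has to be used with a matching "left" TALEN that binds the opposite strand nearby. Together they produce a double-strand break in the spacer between the two sites, and error-prone repair of that break can introduce disruptive indels.

Expression is driven by the CMV promoter for direct use in transfected cells. The T7 designation suggests the coding sequence can also be transcribed in vitro to make mRNA, the usual route for embryo injection, although the record does not spell this out. The BGH-reverse sequencing primer implies a BGH polyadenylation region downstream of the insert. The associated publication concerns targeted gene disruption in somatic zebrafish cells, and the construct name suggests it belongs to a set of TALENs made for the zebrafish community.
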