Addgene plasmid #41203: TAL3029
Depositing lab: Keith Joung. Depositing organization: Massachusetts General Hospital. Publication: Targeted gene disruption in somatic zebrafish cells using engineered TALENs. Sander JD, Cade L, Khayter C, Reyon D, Peterson RT, Joung JK, Yeh JR. Nat Biotechnol. 2011 Aug 5;29(8):697-8. doi: 10.1038/nbt.1934. PubMed 21822241.
Backbone
  Vector backbone: JDS71
  Backbone manufacturer: Addgene plasmid #32287
  Backbone size w/o insert (bp): 6447
  Vector type: Mammalian Expression ; T7
Growth in bacteria
  Bacterial resistance: Ampicillin, 100 μg/mL
  Growth temperature: 37°C
  Growth strain: XL1 Blue
  Copy number: High Copy
Gene/Insert
  Gene/Insert name: ZebrafishCommunity-avpr1b-Right (alt name: avpr1b)
  Species: D. rerio (zebrafish)
  Insert size (bp): 1640
  Promoter: CMV
  Tag / fusion protein: 3X Flag (N terminal on backbone); WT FOKI (C terminal on backbone)
  Cloning method: Restriction Enzyme; 5′ cloning site N/A (destroyed during cloning); 3′ cloning site N/A (destroyed during cloning)
  Sequencing primers: 5′ CMV-F; 3′ BGH-rev
Terms and licenses: Academic/Nonprofit Terms; Industry Terms: Not Available to Industry
Depositor comments: Target binding site: TTGGCCACATCTTCGTTC It is strongly recommended that users perform a diagnostic digest to verify this plasmid prior to use. For example, a double digest of the plasmid with BamHI and KpnI should result in two bands at 2.3kb and 5.8kb.
How to cite: TAL3029 was a gift from Keith Joung (Addgene plasmid # 41203 ; http://n2t.net/addgene:41203 ; RRID:Addgene_41203)
